Addgene plasmid #139987: pCMV-T7-SpCas9-P2A-EGFP (RTW3027)
Purpose: CMV and T7 promoter expression plasmid for human codon optimized SpCas9 with a c-terminal bi-partite NLS, 3x flag tag, and P2A-EGFP
Depositing lab: Benjamin Kleinstiver. Depositing organization: Massachusetts General Hospital. Publication: Unconstrained genome targeting with near-PAMless engineered CRISPR-Cas9 variants. Walton RT, Christie KA, Whittaker MN, Kleinstiver BP. Science. 2020 Apr 17;368(6488):290-296. doi: 10.1126/science.aba8853. Epub 2020 Mar 26. PubMed 32217751.
Backbone
  Vector backbone: JDS246
  Backbone manufacturer: Keith Joung (Addgene Plasmid 43861)
  Vector type: Mammalian Expression, CRISPR ; in vitro transcription; T7 promoter
Growth in bacteria
  Bacterial resistance: Ampicillin, 100 μg/mL
  Growth temperature: 37°C
  Growth strain: DH5alpha
  Copy number: High Copy
Gene/Insert
  Gene/Insert name: human codon optimized SpCas9 with BPNLS-3xFLAG-P2A-EGFP (alt name: RTW3027)
  Species: Synthetic
  Promoter: CMV and T7
  Tag / fusion protein: BPNLS-3xFLAG-P2A-EGFP (C terminal on insert)
  Cloning method: Gibson Cloning
  Sequencing primers: 5′ oBK6928-CCAAGTCTCCACCCCATTGACG; 3′ oBK219-GGGAGTGGCACCTTCCAGGGTC
Terms and licenses: Academic/Nonprofit Terms; Industry Terms: Not Available to Industry
How to cite: pCMV-T7-SpCas9-P2A-EGFP (RTW3027) was a gift from Benjamin Kleinstiver (Addgene plasmid # 139987 ; http://n2t.net/addgene:139987 ; RRID:Addgene_139987)
