[The description below was written by a language model from this plasmid's Addgene catalogue record and pLannotate feature annotations shown in this document.]
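Description:
pCMV-T7-SpCas9-P2A-EGFP (RTW3027) is an 8,451 bp mammalian expression and in vitro transcription plasmid built on the JDS246 Cas9 expression backbone. It is propagated in E. coli from a high-copy ColE1/pUC-type origin and selected with ampicillin through the β-lactamase (AmpR) gene and its native promoter. Short remnants of a lac promoter/operator region, a lacI fragment, a pBR322 bom fragment, an SV40 promoter fragment and an MCS fragment are also annotated. These appear to be backbone leftovers rather than functional parts of the design. The record lists no mammalian selection marker.

The payload is a single open reading frame encoding human codon-optimized Streptococcus pyogenes Cas9, the RNA-guided nuclease that makes double-strand breaks. According to the catalogue entry, Cas9 is followed at its C terminus by a bipartite nuclear localization signal, a 3xFLAG epitope tag and P2A-EGFP. The NLS and P2A are not called separately in the feature tables, although gaps between Cas9, 3xFLAG and EGFP are consistent with them. The P2A peptide causes ribosomal skipping, so EGFP is released as a separate protein from the same transcript and marks cells expressing the nuclease, while FLAG allows immunodetection of Cas9. Transcription is driven by the CMV immediate-early enhancer and promoter in mammalian cells and terminated by the bGH polyadenylation signal. A T7 promoter placed just upstream of the coding sequence allows the same cassette to be transcribed in vitro with T7 RNA polymerase. No guide RNA cassette is annotated, so the guide must be supplied separately. The two feature tables, from the depositor and the repository sequencing, show the same features at different start coordinates. The plasmid was deposited with work on engineered Cas9 variants with relaxed PAM requirements.
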