Features (pLannotate 1.2.2; 17 found; start..end, strand, type, name):
   4025..4090    +  CDS            3xFLAG: three tandem FLAG® epitope tags, followed by an enterokinase cleavage site
   4166..4882    +  CDS            EGFP: EGFP is a basic (constitutively fluorescent) green fluorescent protein published in 1996, derived from Aequorea victoria. It is reported to be a rapidly-maturing weak dimer with moderate acid sensitivity.
   4937..5161    +  polyA_signal   bGH poly(A) signal: bovine growth hormone polyadenylation signal
   5165..5186    +  promoter       SV40 promoter (fragment): SV40 enhancer and early promoter
   5191..5207    +  misc_feature   MCS (fragment): pBluescript multiple cloning site
   5256..5272    -  protein_bind   lac operator: The lac repressor binds to the lac operator to inhibit transcription in E. coli. This inhibition can be relieved by adding lactose or isopropyl-β-D-thiogalactopyranoside (IPTG). lac repressor encoded by lacI
   5280..5310    -  promoter       lac promoter: promoter for the E. coli lac operon
   5325..5346    -  protein_bind   CAP binding site: CAP binding activates transcription in the presence of cAMP. E. coli catabolite activator protein
   5359..5451    -  CDS            lacI (fragment): lac repressor; lacI; The lac repressor binds to the lac operator to inhibit transcription in E. coli. This inhibition can be relieved by adding lactose or isopropyl-β-D-thiogalactopyranoside (IPTG).
   5634..6222    -  rep_origin     ori: high-copy-number ColE1/pMB1/pBR322/pUC origin of replication
   6393..7253    -  CDS            AmpR: β-lactamase; bla; confers resistance to ampicillin, carbenicillin, and related antibiotics
   7254..7358    -  promoter       AmpR promoter: bla
   7429..7473    -  misc_feature   bom (fragment): basis of mobility region from pBR322
   7628..8007    +  enhancer       CMV enhancer: human cytomegalovirus immediate early enhancer
   8008..8211    +  promoter       CMV promoter: human cytomegalovirus (CMV) immediate early promoter
   8253..8271    +  promoter       T7 promoter: promoter for bacteriophage T7 RNA polymerase
   8285..3937    +  CDS            Cas9 (across the origin): Cas9 (Csn1) endonuclease from the Streptococcus pyogenes Type II CRISPR/Cas system generates RNA-guided double strand breaks in DNA
>Addgene plasmid #139987 | pCMV-T7-SpCas9-P2A-EGFP (RTW3027) | addgene full sequence | sequence record 275335 | Addgene NGS Result
CGAAACAGCCGAGGCCACCCGGCTGAAGAGAACCGCCAGAAGAAGATACACCAGACGGAAGAACCGGATC
TGCTATCTGCAAGAGATCTTCAGCAACGAGATGGCCAAGGTGGACGACAGCTTCTTCCACAGACTGGAAG
AGTCCTTCCTGGTGGAAGAGGATAAGAAGCACGAGCGGCACCCCATCTTCGGCAACATCGTGGACGAGGT
GGCCTACCACGAGAAGTACCCCACCATCTACCACCTGAGAAAGAAACTGGTGGACAGCACCGACAAGGCC
GACCTGCGGCTGATCTATCTGGCCCTGGCCCACATGATCAAGTTCCGGGGCCACTTCCTGATCGAGGGCG
ACCTGAACCCCGACAACAGCGACGTGGACAAGCTGTTCATCCAGCTGGTGCAGACCTACAACCAGCTGTT
CGAGGAAAACCCCATCAACGCCAGCGGCGTGGACGCCAAGGCCATCCTGTCTGCCAGACTGAGCAAGAGC
AGACGGCTGGAAAATCTGATCGCCCAGCTGCCCGGCGAGAAGAAGAATGGCCTGTTCGGAAACCTGATTG
CCCTGAGCCTGGGCCTGACCCCCAACTTCAAGAGCAACTTCGACCTGGCCGAGGATGCCAAACTGCAGCT
GAGCAAGGACACCTACGACGACGACCTGGACAACCTGCTGGCCCAGATCGGCGACCAGTACGCCGACCTG
TTTCTGGCCGCCAAGAACCTGTCCGACGCCATCCTGCTGAGCGACATCCTGAGAGTGAACACCGAGATCA
CCAAGGCCCCCCTGAGCGCCTCTATGATCAAGAGATACGACGAGCACCACCAGGACCTGACCCTGCTGAA
AGCTCTCGTGCGGCAGCAGCTGCCTGAGAAGTACAAAGAGATTTTCTTCGACCAGAGCAAGAACGGCTAC
GCCGGCTACATTGACGGCGGAGCCAGCCAGGAAGAGTTCTACAAGTTCATCAAGCCCATCCTGGAAAAGA
TGGACGGCACCGAGGAACTGCTCGTGAAGCTGAACAGAGAGGACCTGCTGCGGAAGCAGCGGACCTTCGA
CAACGGCAGCATCCCCCACCAGATCCACCTGGGAGAGCTGCACGCCATTCTGCGGCGGCAGGAAGATTTT
TACCCATTCCTGAAGGACAACCGGGAAAAGATCGAGAAGATCCTGACCTTCCGCATCCCCTACTACGTGG
GCCCTCTGGCCAGGGGAAACAGCAGATTCGCCTGGATGACCAGAAAGAGCGAGGAAACCATCACCCCCTG
GAACTTCGAGGAAGTGGTGGACAAGGGCGCTTCCGCCCAGAGCTTCATCGAGCGGATGACCAACTTCGAT
AAGAACCTGCCCAACGAGAAGGTGCTGCCCAAGCACAGCCTGCTGTACGAGTACTTCACCGTGTATAACG
AGCTGACCAAAGTGAAATACGTGACCGAGGGAATGAGAAAGCCCGCCTTCCTGAGCGGCGAGCAGAAAAA
GGCCATCGTGGACCTGCTGTTCAAGACCAACCGGAAAGTGACCGTGAAGCAGCTGAAAGAGGACTACTTC
AAGAAAATCGAGTGCTTCGACTCCGTGGAAATCTCCGGCGTGGAAGATCGGTTCAACGCCTCCCTGGGCA
CATACCACGATCTGCTGAAAATTATCAAGGACAAGGACTTCCTGGACAATGAGGAAAACGAGGACATTCT
GGAAGATATCGTGCTGACCCTGACACTGTTTGAGGACAGAGAGATGATCGAGGAACGGCTGAAAACCTAT
GCCCACCTGTTCGACGACAAAGTGATGAAGCAGCTGAAGCGGCGGAGATACACCGGCTGGGGCAGGCTGA
GCCGGAAGCTGATCAACGGCATCCGGGACAAGCAGTCCGGCAAGACAATCCTGGATTTCCTGAAGTCCGA
CGGCTTCGCCAACAGAAACTTCATGCAGCTGATCCACGACGACAGCCTGACCTTTAAAGAGGACATCCAG
AAAGCCCAGGTGTCCGGCCAGGGCGATAGCCTGCACGAGCACATTGCCAATCTGGCCGGCAGCCCCGCCA
TTAAGAAGGGCATCCTGCAGACAGTGAAGGTGGTGGACGAGCTCGTGAAAGTGATGGGCCGGCACAAGCC
CGAGAACATCGTGATCGAAATGGCCAGAGAGAACCAGACCACCCAGAAGGGACAGAAGAACAGCCGCGAG
AGAATGAAGCGGATCGAAGAGGGCATCAAAGAGCTGGGCAGCCAGATCCTGAAAGAACACCCCGTGGAAA
ACACCCAGCTGCAGAACGAGAAGCTGTACCTGTACTACCTGCAGAATGGGCGGGATATGTACGTGGACCA
GGAACTGGACATCAACCGGCTGTCCGACTACGATGTGGACCATATCGTGCCTCAGAGCTTTCTGAAGGAC
GACTCCATCGACAACAAGGTGCTGACCAGAAGCGACAAGAACCGGGGCAAGAGCGACAACGTGCCCTCCG
AAGAGGTCGTGAAGAAGATGAAGAACTACTGGCGGCAGCTGCTGAACGCCAAGCTGATTACCCAGAGAAA
GTTCGACAATCTGACCAAGGCCGAGAGAGGCGGCCTGAGCGAACTGGATAAGGCCGGCTTCATCAAGAGA
CAGCTGGTGGAAACCCGGCAGATCACAAAGCACGTGGCACAGATCCTGGACTCCCGGATGAACACTAAGT
ACGACGAGAATGACAAGCTGATCCGGGAAGTGAAAGTGATCACCCTGAAGTCCAAGCTGGTGTCCGATTT
CCGGAAGGATTTCCAGTTTTACAAAGTGCGCGAGATCAACAACTACCACCACGCCCACGACGCCTACCTG
AACGCCGTCGTGGGAACCGCCCTGATCAAAAAGTACCCTAAGCTGGAAAGCGAGTTCGTGTACGGCGACT
ACAAGGTGTACGACGTGCGGAAGATGATCGCCAAGAGCGAGCAGGAAATCGGCAAGGCTACCGCCAAGTA
CTTCTTCTACAGCAACATCATGAACTTTTTCAAGACCGAGATTACCCTGGCCAACGGCGAGATCCGGAAG
CGGCCTCTGATCGAGACAAACGGCGAAACCGGGGAGATCGTGTGGGATAAGGGCCGGGATTTTGCCACCG
TGCGGAAAGTGCTGAGCATGCCCCAAGTGAATATCGTGAAAAAGACCGAGGTGCAGACAGGCGGCTTCAG
CAAAGAGTCTATCCTGCCCAAGAGGAACAGCGATAAGCTGATCGCCAGAAAGAAGGACTGGGACCCTAAG
AAGTACGGCGGCTTCGACAGCCCCACCGTGGCCTATTCTGTGCTGGTGGTGGCCAAAGTGGAAAAGGGCA
AGTCCAAGAAACTGAAGAGTGTGAAAGAGCTGCTGGGGATCACCATCATGGAAAGAAGCAGCTTCGAGAA
GAATCCCATCGACTTTCTGGAAGCCAAGGGCTACAAAGAAGTGAAAAAGGACCTGATCATCAAGCTGCCT
AAGTACTCCCTGTTCGAGCTGGAAAACGGCCGGAAGAGAATGCTGGCCTCTGCCGGCGAACTGCAGAAGG
GAAACGAACTGGCCCTGCCCTCCAAATATGTGAACTTCCTGTACCTGGCCAGCCACTATGAGAAGCTGAA
GGGCTCCCCCGAGGATAATGAGCAGAAACAGCTGTTTGTGGAACAGCACAAGCACTACCTGGACGAGATC
ATCGAGCAGATCAGCGAGTTCTCCAAGAGAGTGATCCTGGCCGACGCTAATCTGGACAAAGTGCTGTCCG
CCTACAACAAGCACCGGGATAAGCCCATCAGAGAGCAGGCCGAGAATATCATCCACCTGTTTACCCTGAC
CAATCTGGGAGCCCCTGCCGCCTTCAAGTACTTTGACACCACCATCGACCGGAAGAGGTACACCAGCACC
AAAGAGGTGCTGGACGCCACCCTGATCCACCAGAGCATCACCGGCCTGTACGAGACACGGATCGACCTGT
CTCAGCTGGGAGGCGACGGATCCGGCGGAGGCGGAAGCGGGAAAAGAACCGCCGACGGCAGCGAATTCGA
GCCCAAGAAGAAGAGGAAAGTCTCGAGCGGAGGCGACTACAAAGACCATGACGGTGATTATAAAGATCAT
GACATCGATTACAAGGATGACGATGACAAGGGAGGCGGTGGAAGCGGCGCAACAAACTTCTCTCTGCTGA
AACAAGCCGGAGATGTCGAAGAGAATCCTGGACCGATGGTGAGCAAGGGCGAGGAGCTGTTCACCGGGGT
GGTGCCCATCCTGGTCGAGCTGGACGGCGACGTAAACGGCCACAAGTTCAGCGTGTCCGGCGAGGGCGAG
GGCGATGCCACCTACGGCAAGCTGACCCTGAAGTTCATCTGCACCACCGGCAAGCTGCCCGTGCCCTGGC
CCACCCTCGTGACCACCCTGACCTACGGCGTGCAGTGCTTCAGCCGCTACCCCGACCACATGAAGCAGCA
CGACTTCTTCAAGTCCGCCATGCCCGAAGGCTACGTCCAGGAGCGCACCATCTTCTTCAAGGACGACGGC
AACTACAAGACCCGCGCCGAGGTGAAGTTCGAGGGCGACACCCTGGTGAACCGCATCGAGCTGAAGGGCA
TCGACTTCAAGGAGGACGGCAACATCCTGGGGCACAAGCTGGAGTACAACTACAACAGCCACAACGTCTA
TATCATGGCCGACAAGCAGAAGAACGGCATCAAGGTGAACTTCAAGATCCGCCACAACATCGAGGACGGC
AGCGTGCAGCTCGCCGACCACTACCAGCAGAACACCCCCATCGGCGACGGCCCCGTGCTGCTGCCCGACA
ACCACTACCTGAGCACCCAGTCCGCCCTGAGCAAAGACCCCAACGAGAAGCGCGATCACATGGTCCTGCT
GGAGTTCGTGACCGCCGCCGGGATCACTCTCGGCATGGACGAGCTGTACAAGTGACCGGTCATCATCACC
ATCACCATTGAGTTTAAACCCGCTGATCAGCCTCGACTGTGCCTTCTAGTTGCCAGCCATCTGTTGTTTG
CCCCTCCCCCGTGCCTTCCTTGACCCTGGAAGGTGCCACTCCCACTGTCCTTTCCTAATAAAATGAGGAA
ATTGCATCGCATTGTCTGAGTAGGTGTCATTCTATTCTGGGGGGTGGGGTGGGGCAGGACAGCAAGGGGG
AGGATTGGGAAGACAATAGCAGGCATGCTGGGGATGCGGTGGGCTCTATGGCTTCTGAGGCGGAAAGAAC
CAGCTGGGGCTCGATACCGTCGACCTCTAGCTAGAGCTTGGCGTAATCATGGTCATAGCTGTTTCCTGTG
TGAAATTGTTATCCGCTCACAATTCCACACAACATACGAGCCGGAAGCATAAAGTGTAAAGCCTAGGGTG
CCTAATGAGTGAGCTAACTCACATTAATTGCGTTGCGCTCACTGCCCGCTTTCCAGTCGGGAAACCTGTC
GTGCCAGCTGCATTAATGAATCGGCCAACGCGCGGGGAGAGGCGGTTTGCGTATTGGGCGCTCTTCCGCT
TCCTCGCTCACTGACTCGCTGCGCTCGGTCGTTCGGCTGCGGCGAGCGGTATCAGCTCACTCAAAGGCGG
TAATACGGTTATCCACAGAATCAGGGGATAACGCAGGAAAGAACATGTGAGCAAAAGGCCAGCAAAAGGC
CAGGAACCGTAAAAAGGCCGCGTTGCTGGCGTTTTTCCATAGGCTCCGCCCCCCTGACGAGCATCACAAA
AATCGACGCTCAAGTCAGAGGTGGCGAAACCCGACAGGACTATAAAGATACCAGGCGTTTCCCCCTGGAA
GCTCCCTCGTGCGCTCTCCTGTTCCGACCCTGCCGCTTACCGGATACCTGTCCGCCTTTCTCCCTTCGGG
AAGCGTGGCGCTTTCTCATAGCTCACGCTGTAGGTATCTCAGTTCGGTGTAGGTCGTTCGCTCCAAGCTG
GGCTGTGTGCACGAACCCCCCGTTCAGCCCGACCGCTGCGCCTTATCCGGTAACTATCGTCTTGAGTCCA
ACCCGGTAAGACACGACTTATCGCCACTGGCAGCAGCCACTGGTAACAGGATTAGCAGAGCGAGGTATGT
AGGCGGTGCTACAGAGTTCTTGAAGTGGTGGCCTAACTACGGCTACACTAGAAGAACAGTATTTGGTATC
TGCGCTCTGCTGAAGCCAGTTACCTTCGGAAAAAGAGTTGGTAGCTCTTGATCCGGCAAACAAACCACCG
CTGGTAGCGGTGGTTTTTTTGTTTGCAAGCAGCAGATTACGCGCAGAAAAAAAGGATCTCAAGAAGATCC
TTTGATCTTTTCTACGGGGTCTGACGCTCAGTGGAACGAAAACTCACGTTAAGGGATTTTGGTCATGAGA
TTATCAAAAAGGATCTTCACCTAGATCCTTTTAAATTAAAAATGAAGTTTTAAATCAATCTAAAGTATAT
ATGAGTAAACTTGGTCTGACAGTTACCAATGCTTAATCAGTGAGGCACCTATCTCAGCGATCTGTCTATT
TCGTTCATCCATAGTTGCCTGACTCCCCGTCGTGTAGATAACTACGATACGGGAGGGCTTACCATCTGGC
CCCAGTGCTGCAATGATACCGCGAGACCCACGCTCACCGGCTCCAGATTTATCAGCAATAAACCAGCCAG
CCGGAAGGGCCGAGCGCAGAAGTGGTCCTGCAACTTTATCCGCCTCCATCCAGTCTATTAATTGTTGCCG
GGAAGCTAGAGTAAGTAGTTCGCCAGTTAATAGTTTGCGCAACGTTGTTGCCATTGCTACAGGCATCGTG
GTGTCACGCTCGTCGTTTGGTATGGCTTCATTCAGCTCCGGTTCCCAACGATCAAGGCGAGTTACATGAT
CCCCCATGTTGTGCAAAAAAGCGGTTAGCTCCTTCGGTCCTCCGATCGTTGTCAGAAGTAAGTTGGCCGC
AGTGTTATCACTCATGGTTATGGCAGCACTGCATAATTCTCTTACTGTCATGCCATCCGTAAGATGCTTT
TCTGTGACTGGTGAGTACTCAACCAAGTCATTCTGAGAATAGTGTATGCGGCGACCGAGTTGCTCTTGCC
CGGCGTCAATACGGGATAATACCGCGCCACATAGCAGAACTTTAAAAGTGCTCATCATTGGAAAACGTTC
TTCGGGGCGAAAACTCTCAAGGATCTTACCGCTGTTGAGATCCAGTTCGATGTAACCCACTCGTGCACCC
AACTGATCTTCAGCATCTTTTACTTTCACCAGCGTTTCTGGGTGAGCAAAAACAGGAAGGCAAAATGCCG
CAAAAAAGGGAATAAGGGCGACACGGAAATGTTGAATACTCATACTCTTCCTTTTTCAATATTATTGAAG
CATTTATCAGGGTTATTGTCTCATGAGCGGATACATATTTGAATGTATTTAGAAAAATAAACAAATAGGG
GTTCCGCGCACATTTCCCCGAAAAGTGCCACCTGACGTCGACGGATCGGGAGATCGATCTCCCGATCCCC
TAGGGTCGACTCTCAGTACAATCTGCTCTGATGCCGCATAGTTAAGCCAGTATCTGCTCCCTGCTTGTGT
GTTGGAGGTCGCTGAGTAGTGCGCGAGCAAAATTTAAGCTACAACAAGGCAAGGCTTGACCGACAATTGC
ATGAAGAATCTGCTTAGGGTTAGGCGTTTTGCGCTGCTTCGCGATGTACGGGCCAGATATACGCGTTGAC
ATTGATTATTGACTAGTTATTAATAGTAATCAATTACGGGGTCATTAGTTCATAGCCCATATATGGAGTT
CCGCGTTACATAACTTACGGTAAATGGCCCGCCTGGCTGACCGCCCAACGACCCCCGCCCATTGACGTCA
ATAATGACGTATGTTCCCATAGTAACGCCAATAGGGACTTTCCATTGACGTCAATGGGTGGAGTATTTAC
GGTAAACTGCCCACTTGGCAGTACATCAAGTGTATCATATGCCAAGTACGCCCCCTATTGACGTCAATGA
CGGTAAATGGCCCGCCTGGCATTATGCCCAGTACATGACCTTATGGGACTTTCCTACTTGGCAGTACATC
TACGTATTAGTCATCGCTATTACCATGGTGATGCGGTTTTGGCAGTACATCAATGGGCGTGGATAGCGGT
TTGACTCACGGGGATTTCCAAGTCTCCACCCCATTGACGTCAATGGGAGTTTGTTTTGGCACCAAAATCA
ACGGGACTTTCCAAAATGTCGTAACAACTCCGCCCCATTGACGCAAATGGGCGGTAGGCGTGTACGGTGG
GAGGTCTATATAAGCAGAGCTGGTTTAGTGAACCGTCAGATCCGCTAGAGATCCGCGGCCGCTAATACGA
CTCACTATAGGGAGAGCCGCCACCATGGACAAGAAGTACAGCATCGGCCTGGACATCGGCACCAACTCTG
TGGGCTGGGCCGTGATCACCGACGAGTACAAGGTGCCCAGCAAGAAATTCAAGGTGCTGGGCAACACCGA
CCGGCACAGCATCAAGAAGAACCTGATCGGAGCCCTGCTGTTCGACAGCGG
