Features (pLannotate 1.2.2; 17 found; start..end, strand, type, name):
    132..335     +  promoter       CMV promoter: human cytomegalovirus (CMV) immediate early promoter
    377..395     +  promoter       T7 promoter: promoter for bacteriophage T7 RNA polymerase
    409..4512    +  CDS            Cas9: Cas9 (Csn1) endonuclease from the Streptococcus pyogenes Type II CRISPR/Cas system generates RNA-guided double strand breaks in DNA
   4600..4665    +  CDS            3xFLAG: three tandem FLAG® epitope tags, followed by an enterokinase cleavage site
   4741..5457    +  CDS            EGFP: EGFP is a basic (constitutively fluorescent) green fluorescent protein published in 1996, derived from Aequorea victoria. It is reported to be a rapidly-maturing weak dimer with moderate acid sensitivity.
   5512..5736    +  polyA_signal   bGH poly(A) signal: bovine growth hormone polyadenylation signal
   5740..5761    +  promoter       SV40 promoter (fragment): SV40 enhancer and early promoter
   5766..5782    +  misc_feature   MCS (fragment): pBluescript multiple cloning site
   5831..5847    -  protein_bind   lac operator: The lac repressor binds to the lac operator to inhibit transcription in E. coli. This inhibition can be relieved by adding lactose or isopropyl-β-D-thiogalactopyranoside (IPTG). lac repressor encoded by lacI
   5855..5885    -  promoter       lac promoter: promoter for the E. coli lac operon
   5900..5921    -  protein_bind   CAP binding site: CAP binding activates transcription in the presence of cAMP. E. coli catabolite activator protein
   5934..6026    -  CDS            lacI (fragment): lac repressor; lacI; The lac repressor binds to the lac operator to inhibit transcription in E. coli. This inhibition can be relieved by adding lactose or isopropyl-β-D-thiogalactopyranoside (IPTG).
   6209..6797    -  rep_origin     ori: high-copy-number ColE1/pMB1/pBR322/pUC origin of replication
   6968..7828    -  CDS            AmpR: β-lactamase; bla; confers resistance to ampicillin, carbenicillin, and related antibiotics
   7829..7933    -  promoter       AmpR promoter: bla
   8004..8048    -  misc_feature   bom (fragment): basis of mobility region from pBR322
   8203..131     +  enhancer       CMV enhancer (across the origin): human cytomegalovirus immediate early enhancer
>Addgene plasmid #139987 | pCMV-T7-SpCas9-P2A-EGFP (RTW3027) | depositor full sequence | sequence record 275336 | RTW3027
ATATGCCAAGTACGCCCCCTATTGACGTCAATGACGGTAAATGGCCCGCCTGGCATTATGCCCAGTACAT
GACCTTATGGGACTTTCCTACTTGGCAGTACATCTACGTATTAGTCATCGCTATTACCATGGTGATGCGG
TTTTGGCAGTACATCAATGGGCGTGGATAGCGGTTTGACTCACGGGGATTTCCAAGTCTCCACCCCATTG
ACGTCAATGGGAGTTTGTTTTGGCACCAAAATCAACGGGACTTTCCAAAATGTCGTAACAACTCCGCCCC
ATTGACGCAAATGGGCGGTAGGCGTGTACGGTGGGAGGTCTATATAAGCAGAGCTGGTTTAGTGAACCGT
CAGATCCGCTAGAGATCCGCGGCCGCTAATACGACTCACTATAGGGAGAGCCGCCACCATGGACAAGAAG
TACAGCATCGGCCTGGACATCGGCACCAACTCTGTGGGCTGGGCCGTGATCACCGACGAGTACAAGGTGC
CCAGCAAGAAATTCAAGGTGCTGGGCAACACCGACCGGCACAGCATCAAGAAGAACCTGATCGGAGCCCT
GCTGTTCGACAGCGGCGAAACAGCCGAGGCCACCCGGCTGAAGAGAACCGCCAGAAGAAGATACACCAGA
CGGAAGAACCGGATCTGCTATCTGCAAGAGATCTTCAGCAACGAGATGGCCAAGGTGGACGACAGCTTCT
TCCACAGACTGGAAGAGTCCTTCCTGGTGGAAGAGGATAAGAAGCACGAGCGGCACCCCATCTTCGGCAA
CATCGTGGACGAGGTGGCCTACCACGAGAAGTACCCCACCATCTACCACCTGAGAAAGAAACTGGTGGAC
AGCACCGACAAGGCCGACCTGCGGCTGATCTATCTGGCCCTGGCCCACATGATCAAGTTCCGGGGCCACT
TCCTGATCGAGGGCGACCTGAACCCCGACAACAGCGACGTGGACAAGCTGTTCATCCAGCTGGTGCAGAC
CTACAACCAGCTGTTCGAGGAAAACCCCATCAACGCCAGCGGCGTGGACGCCAAGGCCATCCTGTCTGCC
AGACTGAGCAAGAGCAGACGGCTGGAAAATCTGATCGCCCAGCTGCCCGGCGAGAAGAAGAATGGCCTGT
TCGGAAACCTGATTGCCCTGAGCCTGGGCCTGACCCCCAACTTCAAGAGCAACTTCGACCTGGCCGAGGA
TGCCAAACTGCAGCTGAGCAAGGACACCTACGACGACGACCTGGACAACCTGCTGGCCCAGATCGGCGAC
CAGTACGCCGACCTGTTTCTGGCCGCCAAGAACCTGTCCGACGCCATCCTGCTGAGCGACATCCTGAGAG
TGAACACCGAGATCACCAAGGCCCCCCTGAGCGCCTCTATGATCAAGAGATACGACGAGCACCACCAGGA
CCTGACCCTGCTGAAAGCTCTCGTGCGGCAGCAGCTGCCTGAGAAGTACAAAGAGATTTTCTTCGACCAG
AGCAAGAACGGCTACGCCGGCTACATTGACGGCGGAGCCAGCCAGGAAGAGTTCTACAAGTTCATCAAGC
CCATCCTGGAAAAGATGGACGGCACCGAGGAACTGCTCGTGAAGCTGAACAGAGAGGACCTGCTGCGGAA
GCAGCGGACCTTCGACAACGGCAGCATCCCCCACCAGATCCACCTGGGAGAGCTGCACGCCATTCTGCGG
CGGCAGGAAGATTTTTACCCATTCCTGAAGGACAACCGGGAAAAGATCGAGAAGATCCTGACCTTCCGCA
TCCCCTACTACGTGGGCCCTCTGGCCAGGGGAAACAGCAGATTCGCCTGGATGACCAGAAAGAGCGAGGA
AACCATCACCCCCTGGAACTTCGAGGAAGTGGTGGACAAGGGCGCTTCCGCCCAGAGCTTCATCGAGCGG
ATGACCAACTTCGATAAGAACCTGCCCAACGAGAAGGTGCTGCCCAAGCACAGCCTGCTGTACGAGTACT
TCACCGTGTATAACGAGCTGACCAAAGTGAAATACGTGACCGAGGGAATGAGAAAGCCCGCCTTCCTGAG
CGGCGAGCAGAAAAAGGCCATCGTGGACCTGCTGTTCAAGACCAACCGGAAAGTGACCGTGAAGCAGCTG
AAAGAGGACTACTTCAAGAAAATCGAGTGCTTCGACTCCGTGGAAATCTCCGGCGTGGAAGATCGGTTCA
ACGCCTCCCTGGGCACATACCACGATCTGCTGAAAATTATCAAGGACAAGGACTTCCTGGACAATGAGGA
AAACGAGGACATTCTGGAAGATATCGTGCTGACCCTGACACTGTTTGAGGACAGAGAGATGATCGAGGAA
CGGCTGAAAACCTATGCCCACCTGTTCGACGACAAAGTGATGAAGCAGCTGAAGCGGCGGAGATACACCG
GCTGGGGCAGGCTGAGCCGGAAGCTGATCAACGGCATCCGGGACAAGCAGTCCGGCAAGACAATCCTGGA
TTTCCTGAAGTCCGACGGCTTCGCCAACAGAAACTTCATGCAGCTGATCCACGACGACAGCCTGACCTTT
AAAGAGGACATCCAGAAAGCCCAGGTGTCCGGCCAGGGCGATAGCCTGCACGAGCACATTGCCAATCTGG
CCGGCAGCCCCGCCATTAAGAAGGGCATCCTGCAGACAGTGAAGGTGGTGGACGAGCTCGTGAAAGTGAT
GGGCCGGCACAAGCCCGAGAACATCGTGATCGAAATGGCCAGAGAGAACCAGACCACCCAGAAGGGACAG
AAGAACAGCCGCGAGAGAATGAAGCGGATCGAAGAGGGCATCAAAGAGCTGGGCAGCCAGATCCTGAAAG
AACACCCCGTGGAAAACACCCAGCTGCAGAACGAGAAGCTGTACCTGTACTACCTGCAGAATGGGCGGGA
TATGTACGTGGACCAGGAACTGGACATCAACCGGCTGTCCGACTACGATGTGGACCATATCGTGCCTCAG
AGCTTTCTGAAGGACGACTCCATCGACAACAAGGTGCTGACCAGAAGCGACAAGAACCGGGGCAAGAGCG
ACAACGTGCCCTCCGAAGAGGTCGTGAAGAAGATGAAGAACTACTGGCGGCAGCTGCTGAACGCCAAGCT
GATTACCCAGAGAAAGTTCGACAATCTGACCAAGGCCGAGAGAGGCGGCCTGAGCGAACTGGATAAGGCC
GGCTTCATCAAGAGACAGCTGGTGGAAACCCGGCAGATCACAAAGCACGTGGCACAGATCCTGGACTCCC
GGATGAACACTAAGTACGACGAGAATGACAAGCTGATCCGGGAAGTGAAAGTGATCACCCTGAAGTCCAA
GCTGGTGTCCGATTTCCGGAAGGATTTCCAGTTTTACAAAGTGCGCGAGATCAACAACTACCACCACGCC
CACGACGCCTACCTGAACGCCGTCGTGGGAACCGCCCTGATCAAAAAGTACCCTAAGCTGGAAAGCGAGT
TCGTGTACGGCGACTACAAGGTGTACGACGTGCGGAAGATGATCGCCAAGAGCGAGCAGGAAATCGGCAA
GGCTACCGCCAAGTACTTCTTCTACAGCAACATCATGAACTTTTTCAAGACCGAGATTACCCTGGCCAAC
GGCGAGATCCGGAAGCGGCCTCTGATCGAGACAAACGGCGAAACCGGGGAGATCGTGTGGGATAAGGGCC
GGGATTTTGCCACCGTGCGGAAAGTGCTGAGCATGCCCCAAGTGAATATCGTGAAAAAGACCGAGGTGCA
GACAGGCGGCTTCAGCAAAGAGTCTATCCTGCCCAAGAGGAACAGCGATAAGCTGATCGCCAGAAAGAAG
GACTGGGACCCTAAGAAGTACGGCGGCTTCGACAGCCCCACCGTGGCCTATTCTGTGCTGGTGGTGGCCA
AAGTGGAAAAGGGCAAGTCCAAGAAACTGAAGAGTGTGAAAGAGCTGCTGGGGATCACCATCATGGAAAG
AAGCAGCTTCGAGAAGAATCCCATCGACTTTCTGGAAGCCAAGGGCTACAAAGAAGTGAAAAAGGACCTG
ATCATCAAGCTGCCTAAGTACTCCCTGTTCGAGCTGGAAAACGGCCGGAAGAGAATGCTGGCCTCTGCCG
GCGAACTGCAGAAGGGAAACGAACTGGCCCTGCCCTCCAAATATGTGAACTTCCTGTACCTGGCCAGCCA
CTATGAGAAGCTGAAGGGCTCCCCCGAGGATAATGAGCAGAAACAGCTGTTTGTGGAACAGCACAAGCAC
TACCTGGACGAGATCATCGAGCAGATCAGCGAGTTCTCCAAGAGAGTGATCCTGGCCGACGCTAATCTGG
ACAAAGTGCTGTCCGCCTACAACAAGCACCGGGATAAGCCCATCAGAGAGCAGGCCGAGAATATCATCCA
CCTGTTTACCCTGACCAATCTGGGAGCCCCTGCCGCCTTCAAGTACTTTGACACCACCATCGACCGGAAG
AGGTACACCAGCACCAAAGAGGTGCTGGACGCCACCCTGATCCACCAGAGCATCACCGGCCTGTACGAGA
CACGGATCGACCTGTCTCAGCTGGGAGGCGACGGATCCGGCGGAGGCGGAAGCGGGAAAAGAACCGCCGA
CGGCAGCGAATTCGAGCCCAAGAAGAAGAGGAAAGTCTCGAGCGGAGGCGACTACAAAGACCATGACGGT
GATTATAAAGATCATGACATCGATTACAAGGATGACGATGACAAGGGAGGCGGTGGAAGCGGCGCAACAA
ACTTCTCTCTGCTGAAACAAGCCGGAGATGTCGAAGAGAATCCTGGACCGATGGTGAGCAAGGGCGAGGA
GCTGTTCACCGGGGTGGTGCCCATCCTGGTCGAGCTGGACGGCGACGTAAACGGCCACAAGTTCAGCGTG
TCCGGCGAGGGCGAGGGCGATGCCACCTACGGCAAGCTGACCCTGAAGTTCATCTGCACCACCGGCAAGC
TGCCCGTGCCCTGGCCCACCCTCGTGACCACCCTGACCTACGGCGTGCAGTGCTTCAGCCGCTACCCCGA
CCACATGAAGCAGCACGACTTCTTCAAGTCCGCCATGCCCGAAGGCTACGTCCAGGAGCGCACCATCTTC
TTCAAGGACGACGGCAACTACAAGACCCGCGCCGAGGTGAAGTTCGAGGGCGACACCCTGGTGAACCGCA
TCGAGCTGAAGGGCATCGACTTCAAGGAGGACGGCAACATCCTGGGGCACAAGCTGGAGTACAACTACAA
CAGCCACAACGTCTATATCATGGCCGACAAGCAGAAGAACGGCATCAAGGTGAACTTCAAGATCCGCCAC
AACATCGAGGACGGCAGCGTGCAGCTCGCCGACCACTACCAGCAGAACACCCCCATCGGCGACGGCCCCG
TGCTGCTGCCCGACAACCACTACCTGAGCACCCAGTCCGCCCTGAGCAAAGACCCCAACGAGAAGCGCGA
TCACATGGTCCTGCTGGAGTTCGTGACCGCCGCCGGGATCACTCTCGGCATGGACGAGCTGTACAAGTGA
CCGGTCATCATCACCATCACCATTGAGTTTAAACCCGCTGATCAGCCTCGACTGTGCCTTCTAGTTGCCA
GCCATCTGTTGTTTGCCCCTCCCCCGTGCCTTCCTTGACCCTGGAAGGTGCCACTCCCACTGTCCTTTCC
TAATAAAATGAGGAAATTGCATCGCATTGTCTGAGTAGGTGTCATTCTATTCTGGGGGGTGGGGTGGGGC
AGGACAGCAAGGGGGAGGATTGGGAAGACAATAGCAGGCATGCTGGGGATGCGGTGGGCTCTATGGCTTC
TGAGGCGGAAAGAACCAGCTGGGGCTCGATACCGTCGACCTCTAGCTAGAGCTTGGCGTAATCATGGTCA
TAGCTGTTTCCTGTGTGAAATTGTTATCCGCTCACAATTCCACACAACATACGAGCCGGAAGCATAAAGT
GTAAAGCCTAGGGTGCCTAATGAGTGAGCTAACTCACATTAATTGCGTTGCGCTCACTGCCCGCTTTCCA
GTCGGGAAACCTGTCGTGCCAGCTGCATTAATGAATCGGCCAACGCGCGGGGAGAGGCGGTTTGCGTATT
GGGCGCTCTTCCGCTTCCTCGCTCACTGACTCGCTGCGCTCGGTCGTTCGGCTGCGGCGAGCGGTATCAG
CTCACTCAAAGGCGGTAATACGGTTATCCACAGAATCAGGGGATAACGCAGGAAAGAACATGTGAGCAAA
AGGCCAGCAAAAGGCCAGGAACCGTAAAAAGGCCGCGTTGCTGGCGTTTTTCCATAGGCTCCGCCCCCCT
GACGAGCATCACAAAAATCGACGCTCAAGTCAGAGGTGGCGAAACCCGACAGGACTATAAAGATACCAGG
CGTTTCCCCCTGGAAGCTCCCTCGTGCGCTCTCCTGTTCCGACCCTGCCGCTTACCGGATACCTGTCCGC
CTTTCTCCCTTCGGGAAGCGTGGCGCTTTCTCAATGCTCACGCTGTAGGTATCTCAGTTCGGTGTAGGTC
GTTCGCTCCAAGCTGGGCTGTGTGCACGAACCCCCCGTTCAGCCCGACCGCTGCGCCTTATCCGGTAACT
ATCGTCTTGAGTCCAACCCGGTAAGACACGACTTATCGCCACTGGCAGCAGCCACTGGTAACAGGATTAG
CAGAGCGAGGTATGTAGGCGGTGCTACAGAGTTCTTGAAGTGGTGGCCTAACTACGGCTACACTAGAAGG
ACAGTATTTGGTATCTGCGCTCTGCTGAAGCCAGTTACCTTCGGAAAAAGAGTTGGTAGCTCTTGATCCG
GCAAACAAACCACCGCTGGTAGCGGTGGTTTTTTTGTTTGCAAGCAGCAGATTACGCGCAGAAAAAAAGG
ATCTCAAGAAGATCCTTTGATCTTTTCTACGGGGTCTGACGCTCAGTGGAACGAAAACTCACGTTAAGGG
ATTTTGGTCATGAGATTATCAAAAAGGATCTTCACCTAGATCCTTTTAAATTAAAAATGAAGTTTTAAAT
CAATCTAAAGTATATATGAGTAAACTTGGTCTGACAGTTACCAATGCTTAATCAGTGAGGCACCTATCTC
AGCGATCTGTCTATTTCGTTCATCCATAGTTGCCTGACTCCCCGTCGTGTAGATAACTACGATACGGGAG
GGCTTACCATCTGGCCCCAGTGCTGCAATGATACCGCGAGACCCACGCTCACCGGCTCCAGATTTATCAG
CAATAAACCAGCCAGCCGGAAGGGCCGAGCGCAGAAGTGGTCCTGCAACTTTATCCGCCTCCATCCAGTC
TATTAATTGTTGCCGGGAAGCTAGAGTAAGTAGTTCGCCAGTTAATAGTTTGCGCAACGTTGTTGCCATT
GCTACAGGCATCGTGGTGTCACGCTCGTCGTTTGGTATGGCTTCATTCAGCTCCGGTTCCCAACGATCAA
GGCGAGTTACATGATCCCCCATGTTGTGCAAAAAAGCGGTTAGCTCCTTCGGTCCTCCGATCGTTGTCAG
AAGTAAGTTGGCCGCAGTGTTATCACTCATGGTTATGGCAGCACTGCATAATTCTCTTACTGTCATGCCA
TCCGTAAGATGCTTTTCTGTGACTGGTGAGTACTCAACCAAGTCATTCTGAGAATAGTGTATGCGGCGAC
CGAGTTGCTCTTGCCCGGCGTCAATACGGGATAATACCGCGCCACATAGCAGAACTTTAAAAGTGCTCAT
CATTGGAAAACGTTCTTCGGGGCGAAAACTCTCAAGGATCTTACCGCTGTTGAGATCCAGTTCGATGTAA
CCCACTCGTGCACCCAACTGATCTTCAGCATCTTTTACTTTCACCAGCGTTTCTGGGTGAGCAAAAACAG
GAAGGCAAAATGCCGCAAAAAAGGGAATAAGGGCGACACGGAAATGTTGAATACTCATACTCTTCCTTTT
TCAATATTATTGAAGCATTTATCAGGGTTATTGTCTCATGAGCGGATACATATTTGAATGTATTTAGAAA
AATAAACAAATAGGGGTTCCGCGCACATTTCCCCGAAAAGTGCCACCTGACGTCGACGGATCGGGAGATC
GATCTCCCGATCCCCTAGGGTCGACTCTCAGTACAATCTGCTCTGATGCCGCATAGTTAAGCCAGTATCT
GCTCCCTGCTTGTGTGTTGGAGGTCGCTGAGTAGTGCGCGAGCAAAATTTAAGCTACAACAAGGCAAGGC
TTGACCGACAATTGCATGAAGAATCTGCTTAGGGTTAGGCGTTTTGCGCTGCTTCGCGATGTACGGGCCA
GATATACGCGTTGACATTGATTATTGACTAGTTATTAATAGTAATCAATTACGGGGTCATTAGTTCATAG
CCCATATATGGAGTTCCGCGTTACATAACTTACGGTAAATGGCCCGCCTGGCTGACCGCCCAACGACCCC
CGCCCATTGACGTCAATAATGACGTATGTTCCCATAGTAACGCCAATAGGGACTTTCCATTGACGTCAAT
GGGTGGACTATTTACGGTAAACTGCCCACTTGGCAGTACATCAAGTGTATC
